Addgene plasmid #194585: pRK5-mEGFP-FOXL2-MUT
Purpose: Mammalian Expression of mEGFP-FOXL2 Mutant (A328Pfs*28) Fusion Protein
Depositing lab: Denes Hnisz. Depositing organization: Max Planck Institute for Molecular Genetics. Publication: Aberrant phase separation and nucleolar dysfunction in rare genetic diseases. Mensah MA, Niskanen H, Magalhaes AP, Basu S, Kircher M, Sczakiel HL, Reiter AMV, Elsner J, Meinecke P, Biskup S, Chung BHY, Dombrowsky G, Eckmann-Scholz C, Hitz MP, Hoischen A, Holterhus PM, Hulsemann W, Kahrizi K, Kalscheuer VM, Kan A, Krumbiegel M, Kurth I, Leubner J, Longardt AC, Moritz JD, Najmabadi H, Skipalova K, Snijders Blok L, Tzschach A, Wiedersberg E, Zenker M, Garcia-Cabau C, Buschow R, Salvatella X, Kraushar ML, Mundlos S, Caliebe A, Spielmann M, Horn D, Hnisz D. Nature. 2023 Feb;614(7948):564-571. doi: 10.1038/s41586-022-05682-1. Epub 2023 Feb 8. PubMed 36755093.
Backbone
  Vector backbone: pRK5
  Vector type: Mammalian Expression
Growth in bacteria
  Bacterial resistance: Ampicillin, 100 μg/mL
  Growth temperature: 37°C
  Growth strain: DH5alpha
  Copy number: High Copy
Gene/Insert
  Gene/Insert name: FOXL2
  Species: H. sapiens (human)
  Mutation: A328Pfs*28
  Entrez Gene: FOXL2 (a.k.a. BPES, BPES1, PFRK, PINTO, POF3)
  Tag / fusion protein: mEGFP (N terminal on insert)
  Cloning method: Gibson Cloning
Terms and licenses: Academic/Nonprofit Terms; Industry Terms: Not Available to Industry
How to cite: pRK5-mEGFP-FOXL2-MUT was a gift from Denes Hnisz (Addgene plasmid # 194585 ; http://n2t.net/addgene:194585 ; RRID:Addgene_194585)
