[The description below was written by a language model from this plasmid's Addgene catalogue record and pLannotate feature annotations shown in this document.]
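Description:
pRK5-mEGFP-FOXL2-MUT is a 6.4 kb mammalian expression plasmid built on the pRK5 backbone that produces a disease-associated frameshift variant of the human transcription factor FOXL2 fused at its N terminus to monomeric EGFP. In bacteria it is maintained as a high-copy plasmid through a ColE1/pUC-type origin and selected with ampicillin via the β-lactamase gene. The backbone also carries an M13 phage origin for single-stranded DNA production, along with vestigial pieces of lacZα, lacI, rop, bom and the lac promoter/operator region that have no evident role in the construct's use.

The expression cassette is driven by the human cytomegalovirus immediate early enhancer and promoter, followed by a fragment of CMV intron A and an SP6 promoter that could support in vitro transcription. The fluorescent protein reading frame is annotated automatically as a SiriusGFP-like fragment, which is consistent with the mEGFP stated in the catalogue entry. It is followed directly by the FOXL2 coding sequence and an SV40 polyadenylation signal. The FOXL2 match covers only part of the reference protein, as expected for the A328Pfs*28 mutation, which shifts the reading frame at alanine 328 and replaces the native C-terminal end with a short unrelated tail before a premature stop. A short fragment resembling an IgH signal sequence is annotated upstream of the GFP, but its significance is not stated. An SV40 enhancer/early promoter lies downstream of the cassette, and no mammalian selection marker is annotated.

The insert was assembled by Gibson cloning. The plasmid is suited to transient expression in mammalian cells, where the fluorescent tag allows live imaging of the mutant protein's localization. The associated publication concerns aberrant phase separation and nucleolar dysfunction in rare genetic diseases.
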