Features (pLannotate 1.2.2; 21 found; start..end, strand, type, name):
     14..393     +  enhancer       CMV enhancer: human cytomegalovirus immediate early enhancer
    394..597     +  promoter       CMV promoter: human cytomegalovirus (CMV) immediate early promoter
    733..776     +  intron         CMV intron (fragment): modified intron A from human cytomegalovirus
    828..846     +  promoter       SP6 promoter: promoter for bacteriophage SP6 RNA polymerase
    850..887     +  CDS            IgH signal sequence (fragment): signal sequence from the mouse immunoglobulin heavy chain variable region
    939..1653    +  CDS            SiriusGFP (fragment): enhanced GFP (EGFP) derivative that exhibits robust folding and enhanced photostability (Zhong et al., 2019) mammalian codon-optimized
   1659..2636    +  CDS            FOXL2 (fragment): FOXL2_HUMAN - Experimental evidence at protein level: Swiss-Prot protein existence level 1. Transcriptional regulator. Critical factor essential for ovary differentiation and maintenance, and repression of the genetic program for somatic testis determination. Prevents trans- differentiation of ovary to testis through transcriptional repression of the Sertoli cell-promoting gene SOX9 (By similarity). Has apoptotic activity in ovarian cells. Suppresses ESR1-mediated transcription of PTGS2/COX2 stimulated by tamoxifen (By similarity). Is a regulator of CYP19 expression (By similarity). Participat
   2757..2891    +  polyA_signal   SV40 poly(A) signal: SV40 polyadenylation signal
   2960..3317    +  promoter       SV40 promoter: SV40 enhancer and early promoter
   3336..3490    +  CDS            lacZα (fragment): LacZα fragment of β-galactosidase; lacZ fragment
   3496..3547    -  misc_feature   bom (fragment): basis of mobility region from pBR322
   3566..3946    +  rep_origin     M13 ori (sequence partly withheld): M13 bacteriophage origin of replication; arrow indicates direction of (+) strand synthesis
   4022..4071    -  misc_feature   bom (fragment): basis of mobility region from pBR322
   4173..4208    -  CDS            rop (fragment): Rop protein, which maintains plasmids at low copy number; rop
   4303..4407    +  promoter       AmpR promoter: bla
   4408..5268    +  CDS            AmpR: β-lactamase; bla; confers resistance to ampicillin, carbenicillin, and related antibiotics
   5439..6027    +  rep_origin     ori: high-copy-number ColE1/pMB1/pBR322/pUC origin of replication
   6210..6302    +  CDS            lacI (fragment): lac repressor; lacI; The lac repressor binds to the lac operator to inhibit transcription in E. coli. This inhibition can be relieved by adding lactose or isopropyl-β-D-thiogalactopyranoside (IPTG).
   6315..6336    +  protein_bind   CAP binding site: CAP binding activates transcription in the presence of cAMP. E. coli catabolite activator protein
   6351..6381    +  promoter       lac promoter: promoter for the E. coli lac operon
   6389..6405    +  protein_bind   lac operator: The lac repressor binds to the lac operator to inhibit transcription in E. coli. This inhibition can be relieved by adding lactose or isopropyl-β-D-thiogalactopyranoside (IPTG). lac repressor encoded by lacI
>Addgene plasmid #194585 | pRK5-mEGFP-FOXL2-MUT | addgene full sequence | sequence record 385274 | Addgene NGS Result
TTCGAGCTCGCCCGACATTGATTATTGACTAGTTATTAATAGTAATCAATTACGGGGTCATTAGTTCATA
GCCCATATATGGAGTTCCGCGTTACATAACTTACGGTAAATGGCCCGCCTGGCTGACCGCCCAACGACCC
CCGCCCATTGACGTCAATAATGACGTATGTTCCCATAGTAACGCCAATAGGGACTTTCCATTGACGTCAA
TGGGTGGAGTATTTACGGTAAACTGCCCACTTGGCAGTACATCAAGTGTATCATATGCCAAGTACGCCCC
CTATTGACGTCAATGACGGTAAATGGCCCGCCTGGCATTATGCCCAGTACATGACCTTATGGGACTTTCC
TACTTGGCAGTACATCTACGTATTAGTCATCGCTATTACCATGGTGATGCGGTTTTGGCAGTACATCAAT
GGGCGTGGATAGCGGTTTGACTCACGGGGATTTCCAAGTCTCCACCCCATTGACGTCAATGGGAGTTTGT
TTTGGCACCAAAATCAACGGGACTTTCCAAAATGTCGTAACAACTCCGCCCCATTGACGCAAATGGGCGG
TAGGCGTGTACGGTGGGAGGTCTATATAAGCAGAGCTCGTTTAGTGAACCGTCAGATCGCCTGGAGACGC
CATCCACGCTGTTTTGACCTCCATAGAAGACACCGGGACCGATCCAGCCTCCGCGGCCGGGAACGGTGCA
TTGGAACGCGGATTCCCCGTGCCAAGAGTGACGTAAGTACCGCCTATAGAGTCTATAGGCCCACCCCCTT
GGCTTCGTTAGAACGCGGCTACAATTAATACATAACCTTATGTATCATACACATACGATTTAGGTGACAC
TATAGAATAACATCCACTTTGCCTTTCTCTCCACAGGTGTCCACTCCCAGGTCCAACTGCACCTCGGTTC
TATCGATTGAATTCGTACCGGTGCCACCATGGTGAGCAAGGGCGAGGAGCTGTTCACCGGGGTGGTGCCC
ATCCTGGTCGAGCTGGACGGCGACGTAAACGGCCACAAGTTCAGCGTGCGCGGCGAGGGCGAGGGCGATG
CCACCAACGGCAAGCTGACCCTGAAGTTCATCTGCACCACCGGCAAGCTGCCCGTGCCCTGGCCCACCCT
CGTGACCACCCTGACCTACGGCGTGCAGTGCTTCAGCCGCTACCCCGACCACATGAAGCAGCACGACTTC
TTCAAGTCCGCCATGCCCGAAGGCTACGTCCAGGAGCGCACCATCTCCTTCAAGGACGACGGCACCTACA
AGACCCGCGCCGAGGTGAAGTTCGAGGGCGACACCCTGGTGAACCGCATCGAGCTGAAGGGCATCGACTT
CAAGGAGGACGGCAACATCCTGGGGCACAAGCTGGAGTACAACTTCAACAGCCACAACGTCTATATCACG
GCCGACAAGCAGAAGAACGGCATCAAGGCGAACTTCAAGATCCGCCACAACGTCGAGGACGGCAGCGTGC
AGCTCGCCGACCACTACCAGCAGAACACCCCCATCGGCGACGGCCCCGTGCTGCTGCCCGACAACCACTA
CCTGAGCACCCAGTCCAAGCTGAGCAAAGACCCCAACGAGAAGCGCGATCACATGGTCCTGCTGGAGTTC
GTGACCGCCGCCGGGATCACTCTCGGCATGGACGAGCTGTACACGGCGATGATGGCCTCCTATCCTGAGC
CCGAGGATGCCGCAGGCGCCCTCCTCGCTCCAGAAACGGGGAGAACGGTTAAGGAACCTGAGGGTCCGCC
TCCGAGTCCCGGTAAGGGCGGAGGTGGCGGAGGTGGCACGGCTCCGGAGAAACCGGACCCGGCTCAGAAG
CCACCATATTCTTACGTGGCGCTGATCGCTATGGCTATAAGAGAGAGCGCTGAAAAAAGGTTGACTCTGA
GCGGAATCTATCAATACATAATCGCGAAGTTTCCATTCTACGAAAAGAATAAGAAGGGGTGGCAAAACTC
CATACGGCATAATCTTAGTCTTAACGAATGTTTTATCAAGGTTCCCCGAGAAGGAGGAGGTGAACGGAAA
GGGAATTATTGGACCCTCGACCCTGCTTGCGAAGATATGTTCGAAAAGGGCAATTACCGCCGGCGGCGGA
GAATGAAAAGGCCCTTCAGGCCTCCTCCAGCACACTTCCAGCCCGGGAAGGGTCTCTTCGGGGCCGGTGG
TGCTGCAGGCGGCTGCGGAGTTGCTGGCGCCGGGGCAGACGGCTATGGCTATCTGGCACCCCCAAAGTAT
CTTCAAAGTGGATTTCTGAACAATAGCTGGCCGCTTCCTCAGCCCCCCAGTCCGATGCCGTACGCATCTT
GCCAAATGGCTGCAGCAGCAGCAGCTGCGGCTGCTGCAGCTGCCGCAGCCGGCCCCGGGAGCCCTGGAGC
AGCCGCGGTAGTTAAGGGCTTGGCTGGACCAGCAGCTTCCTATGGGCCCTATACGCGCGTACAGAGTATG
GCGCTTCCCCCTGGTGTGGTAAACAGCTATAACGGCTTGGGGGGTCCTCCCGCTGCGCCGCCACCGCCAC
CACACCCTCATCCGCACCCACACGCTCACCATCTGCATGCAGCTGCTGCACCTCCCCCTGCGCCCCCACA
TCATGGTGCTGCAGCACCTCCACCTGGACAATTGTCACCTGCCAGCCCACCTCCTCCGAGACCGCGGCGC
CCCAGACCACCAGTCCGCAGGGCGTGCTCTTCCCTCGTGCCGGGCAGTCCCAGCTCACCCTGAAGTCGAC
CTGCAGAAGCTTGGCCGCCATGGCCCAACTTGTTTATTGCAGCTTATAATGGTTACAAATAAAGCAATAG
CATCACAAATTTCACAAATAAAGCATTTTTTTCACTGCATTCTAGTTGTGGTTTGTCCAAACTCATCAAT
GTATCTTATCATGTCTGGATCGGGAATTAATTCGGCGCAGCACCATGGCCTGAAATAACCTCTGAAAGAG
GAACTTGGTTAGGTACCTTCTGAGGCGGAAAGAACCAGCTGTGGAATGTGTGTCAGTTAGGGTGTGGAAA
GTCCCCAGGCTCCCCAGCAGGCAGAAGTATGCAAAGCATGCATCTCAATTAGTCAGCAACCAGGTGTGGA
AAGTCCCCAGGCTCCCCAGCAGGCAGAAGTATGCAAAGCATGCATCTCAATTAGTCAGCAACCATAGTCC
CGCCCCTAACTCCGCCCATCCCGCCCCTAACTCCGCCCAGTTCCGCCCATTCTCCGCCCCATGGCTGACT
AATTTTTTTTATTTATGCAGAGGCCGAGGCCGCCTCGGCCTCTGAGCTATTCCAGAAGTAGTGAGGAGGC
TTTTTTGGAGGCCTAGGCTTTTGCAAAAAGCTGTTAACAGCTTGGCACTGGCCGTCGTTTTACAACGTCG
TGACTGGGAAAACCCTGGCGTTACCCAACTTAATCGCCTTGCAGCACATCCCCCTTTCGCCAGCTGGCGT
AATAGCGAAGAGGCCCGCACCGATCGCCCTTCCCAACAGTTGCGCAGCCTGAATGGCGAATGGCGCCTGA
TGCGGTATTTTCTCCTTACGCATCTGTGCGGTATTTCACACCGCATA
[142 nt withheld, positions 3548-3689]
C
[141 nt withheld, positions 3691-3831]
CCTTTGACGTTGGAGTCCACGTTCTTT
[37 nt withheld, positions 3859-3895]
ACCCTATCTCGGGCTATTCTTTTGATTTATAAGGGATTTTGCCGATTTCGGCCTATTGGTTAAAAAATGA
GCTGATTTAACAAAAATTTAACGCGAATTTTAACAAAATATTAACGTTTACAATTTTATGGTGCACTCTC
AGTACAATCTGCTCTGATGCCGCATAGTTAAGCCAGCCCCGACACCCGCCAACACCCGCTGACGCGCCCT
GACGGGCTTGTCTGCTCCCGGCATCCGCTTACAGACAAGCTGTGACCGTCTCCGGGAGCTGCATGTGTCA
GAGGTTTTCACCGTCATCACCGAAACGCGCGAGACGAAAGGGCCTCGTGATACGCCTATTTTTATAGGTT
AATGTCATGATAATAATGGTTTCTTAGACGTCAGGTGGCACTTTTCGGGGAAATGTGCGCGGAACCCCTA
TTTGTTTATTTTTCTAAATACATTCAAATATGTATCCGCTCATGAGACAATAACCCTGATAAATGCTTCA
ATAATATTGAAAAAGGAAGAGTATGAGTATTCAACATTTCCGTGTCGCCCTTATTCCCTTTTTTGCGGCA
TTTTGCCTTCCTGTTTTTGCTCACCCAGAAACGCTGGTGAAAGTAAAAGATGCTGAAGATCAGTTGGGTG
CACGAGTGGGTTACATCGAACTGGATCTCAACAGCGGTAAGATCCTTGAGAGTTTTCGCCCCGAAGAACG
TTTTCCAATGATGAGCACTTTTAAAGTTCTGCTATGTGGCGCGGTATTATCCCGTATTGACGCCGGGCAA
GAGCAACTCGGTCGCCGCATACACTATTCTCAGAATGACTTGGTTGAGTACTCACCAGTCACAGAAAAGC
ATCTTACGGATGGCATGACAGTAAGAGAATTATGCAGTGCTGCCATAACCATGAGTGATAACACTGCGGC
CAACTTACTTCTGACAACGATCGGAGGACCGAAGGAGCTAACCGCTTTTTTGCACAACATGGGGGATCAT
GTAACTCGCCTTGATCGTTGGGAACCGGAGCTGAATGAAGCCATACCAAACGACGAGCGTGACACCACGA
TGCCTGTAGCAATGGCAACAACGTTGCGCAAACTATTAACTGGCGAACTACTTACTCTAGCTTCCCGGCA
ACAATTAATAGACTGGATGGAGGCGGATAAAGTTGCAGGACCACTTCTGCGCTCGGCCCTTCCGGCTGGC
TGGTTTATTGCTGATAAATCTGGAGCCGGTGAGCGTGGGTCTCGCGGTATCATTGCAGCACTGGGGCCAG
ATGGTAAGCCCTCCCGTATCGTAGTTATCTACACGACGGGGAGTCAGGCAACTATGGATGAACGAAATAG
ACAGATCGCTGAGATAGGTGCCTCACTGATTAAGCATTGGTAACTGTCAGACCAAGTTTACTCATATATA
CTTTAGATTGATTTAAAACTTCATTTTTAATTTAAAAGGATCTAGGTGAAGATCCTTTTTGATAATCTCA
TGACCAAAATCCCTTAACGTGAGTTTTCGTTCCACTGAGCGTCAGACCCCGTAGAAAAGATCAAAGGATC
TTCTTGAGATCCTTTTTTTCTGCGCGTAATCTGCTGCTTGCAAACAAAAAAACCACCGCTACCAGCGGTG
GTTTGTTTGCCGGATCAAGAGCTACCAACTCTTTTTCCGAAGGTAACTGGCTTCAGCAGAGCGCAGATAC
CAAATACTGTTCTTCTAGTGTAGCCGTAGTTAGGCCACCACTTCAAGAACTCTGTAGCACCGCCTACATA
CCTCGCTCTGCTAATCCTGTTACCAGTGGCTGCTGCCAGTGGCGATAAGTCGTGTCTTACCGGGTTGGAC
TCAAGACGATAGTTACCGGATAAGGCGCAGCGGTCGGGCTGAACGGGGGGTTCGTGCACACAGCCCAGCT
TGGAGCGAACGACCTACACCGAACTGAGATACCTACAGCGTGAGCTATGAGAAAGCGCCACGCTTCCCGA
AGGGAGAAAGGCGGACAGGTATCCGGTAAGCGGCAGGGTCGGAACAGGAGAGCGCACGAGGGAGCTTCCA
GGGGGAAACGCCTGGTATCTTTATAGTCCTGTCGGGTTTCGCCACCTCTGACTTGAGCGTCGATTTTTGT
GATGCTCGTCAGGGGGGCGGAGCCTATGGAAAAACGCCAGCAACGCGGCCTTTTTACGGTTCCTGGCCTT
TTGCTGGCCTTTTGCTCACATGTTCTTTCCTGCGTTATCCCCTGATTCTGTGGATAACCGTATTACCGCC
TTTGAGTGAGCTGATACCGCTCGCCGCAGCCGAACGACCGAGCGCAGCGAGTCAGTGAGCGAGGAAGCGG
AAGAGCGCCCAATACGCAAACCGCCTCTCCCCGCGCGTTGGCCGATTCATTAATGCAGCTGGCACGACAG
GTTTCCCGACTGGAAAGCGGGCAGTGAGCGCAACGCAATTAATGTGAGTTAGCTCACTCATTAGGCACCC
CAGGCTTTACACTTTATGCTTCCGGCTCGTATGTTGTGTGGAATTGTGAGCGGATAACAATTTCACACAG
GAAACAGCTATGACATGATTACGAATTAA
